Addgene plasmid #111411: BRR2 pRS313
Purpose: Brr2 (endogenous promoter)
Depositing lab: Christine Guthrie. Depositing organization: University of California, San Francisco (UCSF). Publication: Brr2 is a splicing fidelity factor. Mayerle M, Guthrie C. bioRxiv 2018. 354514 10.1101/354514.
Backbone
  Vector backbone: pRS313
  Backbone size w/o insert (bp): 4967
  Total vector size (bp): 12000
  Vector type: Yeast Expression
  Selectable markers: HIS3
Growth in bacteria
  Bacterial resistance: Ampicillin, 100 μg/mL
  Growth temperature: 37°C
  Growth strain: DH5alpha
  Copy number: Low Copy
Gene/Insert
  Gene/Insert name: BRR2 (alt names: SLT22; PRP44; RSS1)
  Species: S. cerevisiae (budding yeast)
  Insert size (bp): 7000
Terms and licenses: Academic/Nonprofit Terms; Industry Terms: Not Available to Industry
How to cite: BRR2 pRS313 was a gift from Christine Guthrie (Addgene plasmid # 111411 ; http://n2t.net/addgene:111411 ; RRID:Addgene_111411)
