[The description below was written by a language model from this plasmid's Addgene catalogue record and pLannotate feature annotations shown in this document.]
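Description:
BRR2 pRS313 is a yeast centromeric shuttle plasmid that carries the Saccharomyces cerevisiae BRR2 gene (also known as SLT22, PRP44 and RSS1) under its own endogenous promoter. The backbone is pRS313, a low-copy yeast expression vector. The feature table shows a yeast centromere and autonomously replicating sequence (annotated as CEN4 and ARS1), which together give stable, roughly single-copy maintenance in yeast. It also shows a HIS3 cassette with its native promoter for selection by histidine prototrophy in his3 strains. For propagation in E. coli the plasmid has a ColE1/pUC-type origin and an ampicillin resistance gene (β-lactamase) with its promoter. Remnants of the lac promoter/operator, lacZα and the multiple cloning site flank the insert and reflect the cloning region of the parent vector. Several short fragment hits (RSF ori, lacI, bom, attL3, λ integrase) appear to be partial matches within backbone sequence rather than functional elements.

The insert is a genomic fragment recorded as about 7 kb, containing the complete BRR2 open reading frame of roughly 6.5 kb. About 280 bp of upstream sequence separates the BRR2 start from a small fragment of the neighbouring RAD24 gene on the opposite strand, consistent with native promoter sequence being carried along. No epitope tag or reporter is annotated. Brr2 is an essential RNA helicase of the U5 snRNP and the U4/U6-U5 tri-snRNP, and it unwinds U4/U6 duplexes during spliceosome activation. Near-native expression from a low-copy plasmid suits this construct to complementation of brr2 mutants and to studies of splicing, such as the splicing-fidelity work it was deposited with. The sequenced record is 12,503 nt, slightly larger than the approximate 12 kb catalogue size.
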