Features (pLannotate 1.2.2; 22 found; start..end, strand, type, name):
      1..132     +  rep_origin     RSF ori (fragment): Plasmids containing the RSF 1030 origin of replication can be propagated in E. coli cells that contain additional plasmids with compatible origins.
    134..226     +  CDS            lacI (fragment): lac repressor; lacI; The lac repressor binds to the lac operator to inhibit transcription in E. coli. This inhibition can be relieved by adding lactose or isopropyl-β-D-thiogalactopyranoside (IPTG).
    239..260     +  protein_bind   CAP binding site: CAP binding activates transcription in the presence of cAMP. E. coli catabolite activator protein
    275..305     +  promoter       lac promoter: promoter for the E. coli lac operon
    309..331     +  protein_bind   lac operator (fragment): The lac repressor binds to the lac operator to inhibit transcription in E. coli. This inhibition can be relieved by adding lactose or isopropyl-β-D-thiogalactopyranoside (IPTG). lac repressor encoded by lacI
    367..450     -  CDS            RAD24 (fragment): RAD24_YEAST - Experimental evidence at protein level: Swiss-Prot protein existence level 1. Participates in checkpoint pathways arrest of the cell cycle, a mechanism that allows the DNA repair pathways to act to restore the integrity of the DNA prior to DNA synthesis or separation of the replicated chromosomes. Regulates the DNA damage checkpoint pathway throughout the cell cycle, when associated with RCF5. Component of the RFC-like RAD24-RFC complex which loads the checkpoint clamp DDC1:MEC3:RAD17 complex and is involved in DNA repair pathways. During a clamp loading circle, the RFC:clamp com
    729..7217    +  CDS            BRR2: BRR2_YEAST - Also known as RSS1, SNU246. Experimental evidence at protein level: Swiss-Prot protein existence level 1. RNA helicase that plays an essential role in pre-mRNA splicing as component of the U5 snRNP and U4/U6-U5 tri-snRNP complexes. Involved in spliceosome assembly, activation and disassembly. Mediates changes in the dynamic network of RNA-RNA interactions in the spliceosome. Catalyzes the ATP-dependent unwinding of U4/U6 RNA duplices, an essential step in the assembly of a catalytically active spliceosome. From Saccharomyces cerevisiae (strain ATCC 204508 / S288c) (Baker's yeast).
   7409..7432    +  misc_feature   MCS (fragment): pUC18/19 multiple cloning site
   7437..7487    +  misc_feature   MCS (fragment): pUC18/19 multiple cloning site
   7490..7644    +  CDS            lacZα (fragment): LacZα fragment of β-galactosidase; lacZ fragment
   7650..7701    -  misc_feature   bom (fragment): basis of mobility region from pBR322
   8022..8314    -  misc_feature   CEN4: S. cerevisiae CEN4 centromere
   8315..8768    +  rep_origin     ARS1: S. cerevisiae autonomously replicating sequence ARS1
   9085..9261    +  misc_feature   CEN/ARS (fragment): S. cerevisiae CEN4 centromere fused to the autonomously replicating sequence ARS1/ARS416
   9458..10120   -  CDS            HIS3: imidazoleglycerol-phosphate dehydratase, required for histidine biosynthesis; S. cerevisiae HIS3; yeast auxotrophic marker
  10121..10308   -  promoter       HIS3 promoter: S. cerevisiae HIS3
  10358..10456   +  CDS            MRM1 (fragment): MRM1_YEAST - Also known as PET56 From Saccharomyces cerevisiae (strain ATCC 204508 / S288c) (Baker's yeast).
  10457..10544   -  protein_bind   attL3 (fragment): mutant version of attL; recombination site for the Gateway® LR reaction LR Clonase™
  10539..10704   -  CDS            λ integrase (fragment): integrase from phage λ; int
  10730..10834   +  promoter       AmpR promoter: bla
  10835..11695   +  CDS            AmpR: β-lactamase; bla; confers resistance to ampicillin, carbenicillin, and related antibiotics
  11866..12454   +  rep_origin     ori: high-copy-number ColE1/pMB1/pBR322/pUC origin of replication
>Addgene plasmid #111411 | BRR2 pRS313 | addgene full sequence | sequence record 214908 | Addgene NGS Result
TTGCTCACATGTTCTTTCCTGCGTTATCCCCTGATTCTGTGGATAACCGTATTACCGCCTTTGAGTGAGC
TGATACCGCTCGCCGCAGCCGAACGACCGAGCGCAGCGAGTCAGTGAGCGAGGAAGCGGAAGAGCGCCCA
ATACGCAAACCGCCTCTCCCCGCGCGTTGGCCGATTCATTAATGCAGCTGGCACGACAGGTTTCCCGACT
GGAAAGCGGGCAGTGAGCGCAACGCAATTAATGTGAGTTAGCTCACTCATTAGGCACCCCAGGCTTTACA
CTTTATGCTTCCGGCTCGTATGTTGTGTGGAATTGTGAGCGGATAACAATTTCACACAGGAAACAGCTAT
GACATGATTACGAATTCGAGCTCCATTTTGTTATTTGCGAGCCCAATGAACTGAGACTATATTGTAATAA
GGGCCGTTTGTTCAAATTCGTACTATCCATATCATTCAGACAGGAACAAACTTGATAATTAGTGGTGTTG
AATCAAGTACTATTAACGCATTGTGATGATCTCTCAGATATCAATGCGTGTTTGCTTCTTTGACGATCTA
ATATTGAATATTGTCGCTCTTTACGAGAATATTAAAAATTTATGCTACTAAAGCTATGTCTACTATAAAG
GAATAATACACTAATAGAGATAATCTTGAGTAAAATAAGGTGAAGGTAAATATAAGTAATTGCTTTGGAA
GATTTACCGTGAGCCTTCGTTATTAAAAATGACTGAGCATGAAACGAAGGATAAGGCCAAAAAAATTAGA
GAAATTTATCGTTATGATGAGATGTCCAATAAGGTGTTGAAAGTTGATAAACGCTTTATGAATACCAGCC
AAAATCCTCAAAGGGATGCGGAAATATCACAACCAAAATCCATGAGTGGTAGAATTAGTGCTAAGGATAT
GGGACAGGGCCTGTGCAATAACATTAATAAAGGACTAAAAGAAAATGATGTAGCCGTTGAAAAAACTGGA
AAGAGCGCATCATTGAAAAAAATTCAGCAGCATAACACCATTTTGAATTCTTCCTCCGATTTCAGGTTAC
ATTATTATCCAAAGGATCCCTCAAATGTCGAAACTTACGAGCAGATTTTGCAGTGGGTTACAGAAGTTTT
AGGCAATGATATACCCCATGATCTTATTATTGGAACTGCTGATATATTCATCAGACAATTGAAAGAAAAT
GAGGAAAATGAGGATGGTAATATTGAAGAGCGAAAGGAAAAGATCCAGCATGAGCTAGGCATCAATATAG
ACTCCCTGAAGTTTAACGAATTAGTTAAACTTATGAAAAACATTACCGATTATGAAACACATCCTGACAA
TAGCAATAAACAAGCAGTAGCAATTCTTGCCGATGATGAAAAATCAGATGAAGAAGAAGTAACAGAAATG
TCCAACAATGCTAATGTTCTTGGGGGAGAAATCAATGATAATGAAGATGATGATGAGGAATATGATTACA
ATGACGTTGAAGTCAATTCTAAAAAAAAAAACAAGAGGGCATTGCCAAACATTGAAAACGATATAATTAA
ACTCTCCGATAGTAAAACAAGTAATATCGAGAGCGTTCCGATATACTCAATCGATGAATTTTTTTTGCAG
AGAAAACTTCGGTCAGAGCTTGGTTACAAGGATACCTCTGTAATACAAGACCTGTCAGAAAAAATTTTGA
ATGATATTGAAACACTTGAGCATAATCCAGTAGCGTTGGAGCAGAAGTTGGTTGATCTGCTTAAATTCGA
GAATATATCACTGGCTGAATTTATTCTCAAGAATAGATCTACAATTTTTTGGGGCATACGACTGGCGAAG
AGCACAGAGAATGAAATACCGAACTTAATAGAGAAAATGGTTGCAAAAGGTTTGAATGATCTTGTGGAAC
AGTATAAATTTAGAGAAACTACACACTCAAAGCGTGAACTCGATTCCGGTGACGACCAGCCACAGTCTTC
GGAAGCAAAAAGAACAAAATTCAGTAATCCAGCAATACCGCCCGTCATAGATTTGGAAAAGATTAAATTC
GACGAAAGTTCTAAATTAATGACCGTGACAAAAGTATCCCTACCGGAAGGATCATTCAAAAGGGTGAAAC
CACAATATGACGAAATACATATTCCAGCTCCTAGCAAACCTGTTATTGATTATGAGTTGAAAGAAATTAC
TTCTCTACCAGATTGGTGTCAGGAGGCGTTTCCTTCATCGGAAACAACGTCCTTAAACCCTATACAATCA
AAGGTTTTTCACGCAGCATTTGAAGGTGATTCAAACATGCTAATATGTGCACCCACTGGTTCAGGTAAGA
CGAATATCGCGTTATTGACGGTATTGAAAGCCTTATCCCATCATTATAACCCGAAAACTAAGAAATTAAA
CCTTTCTGCATTTAAAATTGTTTATATAGCACCCTTGAAAGCCTTAGTACAGGAACAAGTCCGAGAATTT
CAAAGGAGGTTGGCTTTTCTAGGTATAAAAGTCGCTGAATTGACTGGTGATTCTAGGCTTAGTAGAAAGC
AAATTGACGAGACGCAGGTTTTGGTGTCTACGCCAGAGAAATGGGACATAACTACTAGAAATTCAAATAA
TTTGGCCATCGTAGAACTTGTTCGTTTGTTGATTATAGATGAAATACATTTGTTACATGATGACAGGGGA
CCAGTATTGGAAAGCATCGTGGCTAGGACATTTTGGGCTTCCAAATATGGCCAGGAATACCCCAGAATAA
TAGGCCTTTCTGCCACCTTACCAAATTATGAGGATGTCGGTAGGTTTTTAAGAGTTCCGAAGGAAGGATT
GTTTTATTTTGACTCCTCATTTAGACCGTGTCCTCTATCTCAACAGTTTTGTGGCATTAAGGAACGGAAC
TCCTTGAAAAAGCTGAAGGCTATGAATGATGCTTGTTATGAAAAGGTATTGGAATCCATCAATGAAGGTA
ATCAAATAATCGTGTTTGTTCATTCTCGAAAAGAAACATCACGAACAGCAACATGGTTGAAAAATAAATT
TGCTGAAGAGAACATTACTCATAAATTAACCAAAAATGATGCAGGATCGAAGCAGATTTTAAAGACAGAA
GCAGCCAACGTACTCGATCCAAGTCTACGAAAGTTGATTGAAAGCGGTATAGGGACGCATCACGCAGGGC
TGACCAGAAGTGACAGATCCTTATCTGAAGATTTATTTGCAGACGGGTTGTTGCAAGTATTGGTATGCAC
TGCGACGTTAGCATGGGGTGTTAATCTACCTGCTCATACAGTGATTATAAAAGGAACAGATGTCTATTCA
CCTGAAAAGGGGTCCTGGGAACAACTTTCTCCACAAGATGTACTTCAAATGTTAGGTAGAGCAGGCAGAC
CGAGATATGACACATTTGGCGAGGGTATTATAATAACAGACCAATCGAATGTTCAATATTATCTCTCGGT
TTTAAATCAACAATTACCAATAGAATCGCAATTTGTTTCAAAATTAGTTGACAACTTAAATGCAGAAGTT
GTCGCGGGTAACATTAAGTGCAGGAATGATGCTGTGAATTGGTTGGCGTATACTTACCTATATGTCAGAA
TGTTAGCTTCCCCTATGCTTTACAAAGTACCTGATATTTCAAGTGATGGGCAATTGAAAAAGTTTAGAGA
AAGCTTAGTCCATTCGGCCCTATGCATTTTAAAAGAACAAGAGTTGGTGTTATATGATGCTGAAAATGAT
GTAATTGAGGCGACCGATCTAGGAAATATAGCGTCGTCATTTTACATAAATCATGCTTCCATGGATGTTT
ACAATAGAGAGTTAGATGAACATACAACTCAGATTGATCTTTTTAGAATATTCTCAATGTCGGAAGAGTT
TAAGTACGTATCGGTGAGATATGAAGAGAAAAGAGAACTAAAACAACTTCTAGAGAAAGCACCCATTCCT
ATCAGAGAAGATATTGATGATCCTTTAGCAAAAGTGAATGTACTACTGCAGTCTTATTTTTCCCAGCTAA
AGTTCGAAGGTTTTGCACTTAATTCTGATATAGTGTTTATTCACCAAAATGCTGGTAGGTTATTGCGTGC
TATGTTTGAAATATGCTTGAAGAGAGGATGGGGACATCCCACACGGATGTTGTTAAATCTTTGCAAATCT
GCCACAACTAAAATGTGGCCAACAAACTGTCCTTTAAGACAGTTTAAAACATGCCCTGTCGAAGTGATTA
AAAGGCTGGAAGCCTCTACAGTACCGTGGGGAGATTATCTACAGCTAGAAACACCTGCCGAAGTTGGTCG
TGCAATCAGATCTGAAAAATATGGAAAACAGGTTTACGATTTATTGAAAAGATTTCCCAAAATGTCCGTA
ACATGCAACGCTCAGCCAATTACCCGTAGCGTTATGAGGTTCAACATTGAAATAATAGCCGACTGGATAT
GGGATATGAATGTACACGGTTCCCTTGAACCTTTTTTGCTCATGCTAGAAGACACTGATGGTGATTCAAT
ACTTTATTATGACGTACTATTCATCACTCCAGATATAGTTGGTCATGAATTTACCTTATCCTTTACTTAT
GAGTTAAAGCAGCACAATCAAAATAACTTACCACCTAATTTCTTCCTTACTTTGATATCAGAAAATTGGT
GGCACAGTGAATTCGAGATTCCAGTTTCCTTCAATGGATTTAAACTTCCGAAAAAATTTCCTCCTCCTAC
TCCCCTTCTGGAGAATATTAGTATTTCAACATCAGAGCTTGGCAATGATGATTTTTCCGAAGTATTTGAA
TTTAAAACTTTCAACAAGATTCAGAGCCAGGTCTTCGAGTCTCTCTACAATTCGAATGACTCGGTCTTTG
TAGGTTCAGGAAAGGGCACAGGTAAAACAGCTATGGCTGAATTAGCACTGTTAAATCATTGGAGACAGAA
TAAAGGAAGAGCGGTTTATATCAATCCGTCTGGGGAAAAAATTGATTTTTTGCTATCTGATTGGAATAAA
AGGTTCTCTCATCTTGCTGGTGGTAAGATAATAAATAAGCTAGGAAATGATCCTTCACTAAATTTAAAAT
TATTAGCAAAAAGCCATGTTCTCTTGGCTACCCCCGTGCAATTTGAGCTTTTGTCACGTCGTTGGAGACA
AAGGAAGAACATCCAAAGTTTAGAATTAATGATATATGATGACGCTCATGAGATTAGCCAAGGTGTTTAC
GGTGCTGTGTATGAAACGCTAATTTCTAGAATGATATTTATAGCAACCCAACTTGAAAAGAAAATTCGAT
TTGTTTGCCTTTCGAACTGTTTGGCAAATGCTCGTGATTTTGGTGAATGGGCTGGTATGACGAAGTCAAA
CATCTACAACTTTTCTCCAAGCGAAAGAATTGAGCCTCTTGAAATTAATATTCAGTCATTTAAAGATGTT
GAGCACATATCATTCAATTTTTCGATGCTTCAAATGGCATTTGAAGCATCTGCTGCTGCAGCGGGAAATC
GTAATTCCAGTTCGGTGTTCTTACCATCTAGAAAGGATTGTATGGAAGTTGCGTCTGCATTTATGAAGTT
TTCAAAAGCAATTGAATGGGATATGTTGAACGTTGAAGAAGAGCAAATTGTACCATACATTGAAAAGTTA
ACAGATGGTCATCTAAGAGCACCTTTAAAACACGGTGTTGGTATTTTGTATAAGGGGATGGCATCAAATG
ATGAAAGAATTGTGAAAAGGTTATACGAATATGGTGCGGTATCGGTTTTACTCATTTCTAAGGATTGTTC
TGCATTCGCTTGTAAAACTGATGAAGTGATTATTTTAGGAACCAACCTTTATGATGGTGCAGAGCATAAA
TATATGCCATATACCATAAATGAACTTCTAGAAATGGTGGGACTAGCTAGTGGTAACGATTCAATGGCAG
GCAAGGTTTTAATTTTGACAAGTCACAACATGAAGGCCTACTACAAAAAATTCTTAATTGAGCCTTTGCC
TACTGAGAGTTACCTACAGTATATTATTCATGATACTCTGAACAACGAGATAGCAAATTCTATTATACAA
AGCAAACAAGATTGTGTTGACTGGTTTACATATTCGTATTTCTATCGTCGTATCCATGTGAATCCAAGCT
ATTATGGCGTAAGGGATACGTCTCCACATGGAATTTCAGTTTTTTTGAGTAATTTAGTTGAAACTTGTTT
GAATGACTTAGTTGAATCATCCTTCATTGAAATTGACGATACAGAAGCTGAAGTAACCGCAGAAGTTAAT
GGAGGAGATGATGAAGCAACTGAAATCATTTCTACCTTGAGCAACGGGCTAATTGCTTCTCACTATGGCG
TATCATTTTTTACTATTCAGTCATTCGTTTCTTCTTTATCGAATACGTCAACGCTCAAAAACATGCTGTA
TGTTCTTTCAACAGCAGTAGAATTCGAAAGTGTTCCACTCAGAAAAGGAGACAGAGCATTACTTGTCAAA
TTAAGTAAAAGACTACCATTGAGATTCCCTGAACACACCTCTTCTGGTTCGGTGAGCTTTAAAGTTTTCT
TATTGTTACAAGCATATTTTTCACGTCTTGAATTACCTGTCGACTTTCAAAATGATTTAAAAGACATTCT
AGAAAAGGTTGTTCCACTAATTAACGTAGTGGTTGATATCCTTTCAGCAAACGGGTATTTGAATGCTACT
ACCGCCATGGATTTGGCGCAGATGTTGATTCAGGGTGTATGGGACGTTGATAATCCGTTGAGACAGATTC
CACACTTCAACAACAAAATTTTGGAAAAATGTAAAGAAATTAACGTCGAGACGGTCTATGATATAATGGC
CCTTGAGGATGAAGAGAGGGATGAAATTTTAACGCTTACTGATTCACAGCTTGCGCAGGTCGCCGCGTTT
GTTAACAATTACCCCAACGTTGAACTTACTTATTCGTTGAATAATTCTGATTCGTTAATTTCAGGTGTAA
AACAGAAAATTACCATTCAATTGACAAGAGATGTTGAACCTGAGAACTTACAAGTAACATCTGAAAAGTA
TCCGTTTGATAAGCTAGAAAGTTGGTGGTTGGTTTTAGGTGAAGTATCTAAAAAAGAGCTTTATGCGATC
AAGAAAGTTACTTTAAATAAAGAGACTCAGCAATATGAATTGGAATTTGACACTCCGACATCTGGTAAAC
ATAACTTAACAATTTGGTGTGTCTGTGATTCATATCTTGACGCAGATAAAGAGTTGTCCTTTGAAATAAA
TGTGAAATAAAATCATTGTTTAGTCCTGGATAATCGAATGGATTTCAATATATAACATTCTCTTGCGGCT
ATTTAATCTAATTGTGATATATACAGTTTATAGCAAAAGCGTATCATTGCATCACTGCATTTCTATATCT
TCATCTTCATCTTCATCCTGTTCTCCTTCTTTGTTTTCGTTTTCAATAAATCCACCTTGATCCTCTAGAG
TCGACCTGCAGGGGTGGAGCTCGGTACCCGGGGATCCTCTAGAGTCGACCTGCAGGCATGCAAGCTTGGC
ACTGGCCGTCGTTTTACAACGTCGTGACTGGGAAAACCCTGGCGTTACCCAACTTAATCGCCTTGCAGCA
CATCCCCCTTTCGCCAGCTGGCGTAATAGCGAAGAGGCCCGCACCGATCGCCCTTCCCAACAGTTGCGCA
GCCTGAATGGCGAATGGCGCCTGATGCGGTATTTTCTCCTTACGCATCTGTGCGGTATTTCACACCGCAT
AACTAGCTTTTAACTTGTATCCTAGGTTATCTATGCTGTCTCACCATAGAGAATATTACCTATTTCAGAA
TGTATGTCCATGATTCGCCGGGTAAATACATATAATACACAAATCTGGCTTAATAAAGTCTATAATATAT
CTCATAAAGAAGTGCTAAATTGGCTAGTGCTATATATTTTTAAGAAAATTTCTTTTGACTAAGTCCATAT
CGACTTTGTAAAAGTTCACATTAGCATACATATATTACACGAGCCAGAAATAGTAACTTTTGCCTAAATC
ACAAATTGCAAAATTTAATTGCTTGCAAAAGGTCACATGCTTATAATCAACTTTTTTAAAAATTTAAAAT
ACTTTTTTATTTTTTATTTTTAAACATAAATGAAATAATTTATTTATTGTTTATGATTACCGAAACATAA
AACCTGCTCAAGAAAAAGAAACTGTTTTGTCCTTGGAAAAAAAGCACTACCTAGGAGCGGCCAAAATGCC
GAGGCTTTCATAGCTTAAACTCTTTACAGAAAATAGGCATTATAGATCAGTTCGAGTTTTCTTATTCTTC
CTTCCGGTTTTATCGTCACAGTTTTACAGTAAATAAGTATCACCTCTTAGAGTTAGCTTACATTTTATGT
TAGCTGGTGGACTGACGCCAGAAAATGTTGGTGATGCGCTTAGATTAAATGGCGTTATTGGTGTTGATGT
AAGCGGAGGTGTGGAGACAAATGGTGTAAAAGACTCTAACAAAATAGCAAATTTCGTCAAAAATGCTAAG
AAATAGGTTATTACTGAGTAGTATTTATTTAAGTATTGTTTGTGCACTTGCCTGCAGGCCTTTTGAAAAG
CAAGCATAAAAGATCTAAACATAAAATCTGTAAAATAACAAGATGTAAAGATAATGCTAAATCATTTGGC
TTTTTGATTGATTGTACAGGAAAATATACATCGCAGGGGGTTGACTTTTACCATTTCACCGCAATGGAAT
CAAACTTGTTGAAGAGAATGTTCACAGGCGCATACGCTACAATGACCCGATTCTTGCTAGCCTTTTCTCG
GTCTTGCAAACAACCGCCGGCAGCTTAGTATATAAATACACATGTACATACCTCTCTCCGTATCCTCGTA
ATCATTTTCTTGTATTTATCGTCTTTTCGCTGTAAAAACTTTATCACACTTATCTCAAATACACTTATTA
ACCGCTTTTACTATTATCTTCTACGCTGACAGTAATATCAAACAGTGACACATATTAAACACAGTGGTTT
CTTTGCATAAACACCATCAGCCTCAAGTCGTCAAGTAAAGATTTCGTGTTCATGCAGATAGATAACAATC
TATATGTTGATAATTAGCGTTGCCTCATCAATGCGAGATCCGTTTAACCGGACCTTTTCTTTGACTACAA
CACAAAAATCAAGCACAGAACGTCATACGAATCCGCAACTACATTCTGGGCATTATGGGCTGGACTTGCC
ACGAAGGAGCAAGCACAGAAAATGGTGGAGAAAGCACTACCCAAGTTAGAGATGCTTGGAGGTTTAGCTG
CATGTACGGAGCGTTCTCGAGTTCAAGAGAAAAAAAAAGAAAAAGCAAAAAGAAAAAAGGAAAGCGCGCC
TCGTTCAGAATGACACGTATAGAATGATGCATTACCTTGTCATCTTCAGTATCATACTGTTCGTATACAT
ACTTACTGACATTCATAGGTATACATATATACACATGTATATATATCGTATGCTGCAGCTTTAAATAATC
GGTGTCACTACATAAGAACACCTTTGGTGGAGGGAACATCGTTGGTACCATTGGGCGAGGTGGCTTCTCT
TATGGCAACCGCAAGAGCCTTGAACGCACTCTCACTACGGTGATGATCATTCTTGCCTCGCAGACAATCA
ACGTGGAGGGTAATTCTGCTAGCCTCTGCAAAGCTTTCAAGAAAATGCGGGATCATCTCGCAAGAGAGAT
CTCCTACTTTCTCCCTTTGCAAACCAAGTTCGACAACTGCGTACGGCCTGTTCGAAAGATCTACCACCGC
TCTGGAAAGTGCCTCATCCAAAGGCGCAAATCCTGATCCAAACCTTTTTACTCCACGCACGGCCCCTAGG
GCCTCTTTAAAAGCTTGACCGAGAGCAATCCCGCAGTCTTCAGTGGTGTGATGGTCGTCTATGTGTAAGT
CACCAATGCACTCAACGATTAGCGACCAGCCGGAATGCTTGGCCAGAGCATGTATCATATGGTCCAGAAA
CCCTATACCTGTGTGGACGTTAATCACTTGCGATTGTGTGGCCTGTTCTGCTACTGCTTCTGCCTCTTTT
TCTGGGAAGATCGAGTGCTCTATCGCTAGGGGACCACCCTTTAAAGAGATCGCAATCTGAATCTTGGTTT
CATTTGTAATACGCTTTACTAGGGCTTTCTGCTCTGTCATCTTTGCCTTCGTTTATCTTGCCTGCTCATT
TTTTAGTATATTCTTCGAAGAAATCACATTACTTTATATAATGTATAATTCATTATGTGATAATGCCAAT
CGCTAAGAAAAAAAAAGAGTCATCCGCTAGGTGGAAAAAAAAAAATGAAAATCATTACCGAGGCATAAAA
AAATATAGAGTGTACTAGAGGAGGCCAAGAGTAATAGAAAAAGAAAATTGCGGGAAAGGACTGTGTTATG
ACTTCCCTGACTAATGCCGTGTTCAAACGATACCTGGCAGTGACTCCTAGCGCTCACCAAGCTCTTAAAA
CGAGAATTAAGAAAAAGTCGTCATCTTTATACTAAGTTGGCATTATAAAAAAGCATTGCTTATCAATTTG
TTGCAACGAACAGGTCACTATCAGTCAAAATAAAATCATTATTTGATTTCAATTTTGTCCCACTCCCTGC
CTCTGTCATCACGATACTGTGATGCCATGGTGTCCGACTTATGCCCGAGAAGATGTTGAGCAAACTTATC
GCTTATCTGCTTCTCATAGAGTCTTGCAGACAAACTGCGCAACTCGTGAAAGGTAGGCGGATCCAGGTGG
CACTTTTCGGGGAAATGTGCGCGGAACCCCTATTTGTTTATTTTTCTAAATACATTCAAATATGTATCCG
CTCATGAGACAATAACCCTGATAAATGCTTCAATAATATTGAAAAAGGAAGAGTATGAGTATTCAACATT
TCCGTGTCGCCCTTATTCCCTTTTTTGCGGCATTTTGCCTTCCTGTTTTTGCTCACCCAGAAACGCTGGT
GAAAGTAAAAGATGCTGAAGATCAGTTGGGTGCACGAGTGGGTTACATCGAACTGGATCTCAACAGCGGT
AAGATCCTTGAGAGTTTTCGCCCCGAAGAACGTTTTCCAATGATGAGCACTTTTAAAGTTCTGCTATGTG
GCGCGGTATTATCCCGTGTTGACGCCGGGCAAGAGCAACTCGGTCGCCGCATACACTATTCTCAGAATGA
CTTGGTTGAGTACTCACCAGTCACAGAAAAGCATCTTACGGATGGCATGACAGTAAGAGAATTATGCAGT
GCTGCCATAACCATGAGTGATAACACTGCGGCCAACTTACTTCTGACAACGATCGGAGGACCGAAGGAGC
TAACCGCTTTTTTGCACAACATGGGGGATCATGTAACTCGCCTTGATCGTTGGGAACCGGAGCTGAATGA
AGCCATACCAAACGACGAGCGTGACACCACGATGCCTGTAGCAATGGCAACAACGTTGCGCAAACTATTA
ACTGGCGAACTACTTACTCTAGCTTCCCGGCAACAATTAATAGACTGGATGGAGGCGGATAAAGTTGCAG
GACCACTTCTGCGCTCGGCCCTTCCGGCTGGCTGGTTTATTGCTGATAAATCTGGAGCCGGTGAGCGTGG
GTCTCGCGGTATCATTGCAGCACTGGGGCCAGATGGTAAGCCCTCCCGTATCGTAGTTATCTACACGACG
GGGAGTCAGGCAACTATGGATGAACGAAATAGACAGATCGCTGAGATAGGTGCCTCACTGATTAAGCATT
GGTAACTGTCAGACCAAGTTTACTCATATATACTTTAGATTGATTTAAAACTTCATTTTTAATTTAAAAG
GATCTAGGTGAAGATCCTTTTTGATAATCTCATGACCAAAATCCCTTAACGTGAGTTTTCGTTCCACTGA
GCGTCAGACCCCGTAGAAAAGATCAAAGGATCTTCTTGAGATCCTTTTTTTCTGCGCGTAATCTGCTGCT
TGCAAACAAAAAAACCACCGCTACCAGCGGTGGTTTGTTTGCCGGATCAAGAGCTACCAACTCTTTTTCC
GAAGGTAACTGGCTTCAGCAGAGCGCAGATACCAAATACTGTTCTTCTAGTGTAGCCGTAGTTAGGCCAC
CACTTCAAGAACTCTGTAGCACCGCCTACATACCTCGCTCTGCTAATCCTGTTACCAGTGGCTGCTGCCA
GTGGCGATAAGTCGTGTCTTACCGGGTTGGACTCAAGACGATAGTTACCGGATAAGGCGCAGCGGTCGGG
CTGAACGGGGGGTTCGTGCACACAGCCCAGCTTGGAGCGAACGACCTACACCGAACTGAGATACCTACAG
CGTGAGCTATGAGAAAGCGCCACGCTTCCCGAAGGGAGAAAGGCGGACAGGTATCCGGTAAGCGGCAGGG
TCGGAACAGGAGAGCGCACGAGGGAGCTTCCAGGGGGAAACGCCTGGTATCTTTATAGTCCTGTCGGGTT
TCGCCACCTCTGACTTGAGCGTCGATTTTTGTGATGCTCGTCAGGGGGGCGGAGCCTATGGAAAAACGCC
AGCAACGCGGCCTTTTTACGGTTCCTGGCCTTTTGCTGGCCTT
